Addgene plasmid #177273: pMLB10
Purpose: GAL1p:T7RNAP(F11L;T613A):CYC1t
Depositing lab: Michael Jensen. Depositing organization: Danmarks Tekniske Universitet. Publication: A synthetic RNA-mediated evolution system in yeast. Jensen ED, Laloux M, Lehka BJ, Pedersen LE, Jakociunas T, Jensen MK, Keasling JD. Nucleic Acids Res. 2021 Sep 7;49(15):e88. doi: 10.1093/nar/gkab472. PubMed 34107026.
Backbone
  Vector backbone: p0057
  Backbone size w/o insert (bp): 5700
  Total vector size (bp): 8962
  Vector type: Bacterial Expression, Yeast Expression
  Selectable markers: TRP1
Growth in bacteria
  Bacterial resistance: Ampicillin, 100 μg/mL
  Growth temperature: 37°C
  Growth strain: DH5alpha
  Copy number: High Copy
Gene/Insert
  Gene/Insert name: T7RNAP(F11L;T613A)
  Species: Bacteria
  Insert size (bp): 2649
  Mutation: F11L T613A
  Promoter: GAL1
  Cloning method: Restriction Enzyme; 5′ cloning site Sfa.AI (destroyed during cloning); 3′ cloning site Sfa.AI (destroyed during cloning)
  Sequencing primers: 5′ GAAATTCGCTTATTTAGAAGTGTC; 3′ CTCCTTCCTTTTCGGTTAGAG
Terms and licenses: Academic/Nonprofit Terms; Industry Terms: Not Available to Industry
How to cite: pMLB10 was a gift from Michael Jensen (Addgene plasmid # 177273 ; http://n2t.net/addgene:177273 ; RRID:Addgene_177273)
