[The description below was written by a language model from this plasmid's Addgene catalogue record and pLannotate feature annotations shown in this document.]
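Description:
pMLB10 is an E. coli–Saccharomyces cerevisiae shuttle plasmid of roughly 9 kb, built on the p0057 backbone, for galactose-inducible expression of a mutant bacteriophage T7 RNA polymerase in yeast. In bacteria it replicates from a high-copy ColE1/pUC-type origin and is selected through the β-lactamase (AmpR) gene with its native promoter. In yeast it is maintained episomally by the 2μ origin, which typically gives multiple copies per cell, and is selected by complementation of tryptophan auxotrophy with the TRP1 marker under its own promoter. An f1 phage origin is also present, along with short remnants of lacZα, lacI, rop and bom sequences that appear to be leftovers from the backbone's ancestry rather than functional parts.

The payload is a single expression cassette in which the Gal4-regulated GAL1 promoter drives the T7 RNA polymerase coding sequence, followed by the CYC1 terminator. The polymerase carries two substitutions, F11L and T613A; the record does not say what properties these changes confer. Just upstream of the GAL1 promoter, in the opposite orientation, the annotation shows an ADH1 terminator with a small fragment of the ADH1 coding region, with no annotated gene attached to it. The catalogue lists the insert species as bacteria, although the feature table identifies the enzyme as the phage T7 polymerase. The plasmid was deposited in connection with work on a synthetic RNA-mediated evolution system in yeast. There, an inducible T7 polymerase would presumably transcribe targets placed under T7 promoters supplied on other constructs. No T7 promoter is annotated in this plasmid.
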