Features (pLannotate 1.2.2; 17 found; start..end, strand, type, name):
    137..186     +  misc_feature   bom (fragment): basis of mobility region from pBR322
    325..472     +  promoter       TRP1 promoter: S. cerevisiae TRP1
    473..1147    +  CDS            TRP1: phosphoribosylanthranilate isomerase, required for tryptophan biosynthesis; S. cerevisiae TRP1; yeast auxotrophic marker
   1198..1249    +  misc_feature   bom (fragment): basis of mobility region from pBR322
   1277..1705    -  rep_origin     f1 ori (sequence partly withheld): f1 bacteriophage origin of replication; arrow indicates direction of (+) strand synthesis
   1709..1778    -  CDS            lacZα (fragment): LacZα fragment of β-galactosidase; lacZ fragment
   1784..1949    -  terminator     ADH1 terminator: S. cerevisiae ADH1; transcription terminator for the S. cerevisiae alcohol dehydrogenase 1 (ADH1) gene
   1953..2075    -  CDS            ADH1 (fragment): ADH1_YEAST - Also known as ADC1. Experimental evidence at protein level: Swiss-Prot protein existence level 1. This isozyme preferentially catalyzes the conversion of primary unbranched alcohols to their corresponding aldehydes. Also shows activity toward secondary alcohols. From Saccharomyces cerevisiae (strain ATCC 204508 / S288c) (Baker's yeast).
   2189..2630    +  promoter       GAL1 promoter: S. cerevisiae GAL1; inducible promoter, regulated by Gal4
   2681..5326    +  CDS            RPOL_BPT7: Experimental evidence at protein level: Swiss-Prot protein existence level 1. Highly processive DNA-dependent RNA polymerase that catalyzes the transcription of class II and class III viral genes. Recognizes a specific promoter sequence and enters first into an 'abortive phase' where very short transcripts are synthesized and released before proceeding to the processive transcription of long RNA chains. Unwinds the double-stranded DNA to expose the coding strand for templating. Participates in the initiation of viral DNA replication presumably by making primers accessible to the DNA polymerase
   5375..5564    +  terminator     CYC1 terminator: S. cerevisiae CYC1; transcription terminator for CYC1
   5567..5624    -  CDS            lacI (fragment): lac repressor; lacI; The lac repressor binds to the lac operator to inhibit transcription in E. coli. This inhibition can be relieved by adding lactose or isopropyl-β-D-thiogalactopyranoside (IPTG).
   5807..6395    -  rep_origin     ori: high-copy-number ColE1/pMB1/pBR322/pUC origin of replication
   6566..7426    -  CDS            AmpR: β-lactamase; bla; confers resistance to ampicillin, carbenicillin, and related antibiotics
   7427..7531    -  promoter       AmpR promoter: bla
   7558..8900    -  rep_origin     2μ ori: yeast 2μ plasmid origin of replication
   8968..35      +  CDS            rop (fragment) (across the origin): Rop protein, which maintains plasmids at low copy number; rop
>Addgene plasmid #177273 | pMLB10 | addgene full sequence | sequence record 359389 | Addgene NGS Result
TCGCGCGTTTCGGTGATGACGGTGAAAACCTCTGACACATGCAGCTCCCGGAGACGGTCACAGCTTGTCT
GTAAGCGGATGCCGGGAGCAGACAAGCCCGTCAGGGCGCGTCAGCGGGTGTTGGCGGGTGTCGGGGCTGG
CTTAACTATGCGGCATCAGAGCAGATTGTACTGAGAGTGCACCATAGATCAACGACATTACTATATATAT
AATATAGGAAGCATTTAATAGAACAGCATCGTAATATATGTGTACTTTGCAGTTATGACGCCAGATGGCA
GTAGTGGAAGATATTCTTTATTGAAAAATAGCTTGTCACCTTACGTACAATCTTGATCCGGAGCTTTTCT
TTTTTTGCCGATTAAGAATTAATTCGGTCGAAAAAAGAAAAGGAGAGGGCCAAGAGGGAGGGCATTGGTG
ACTATTGAGCACGTGAGTATACGTGATTAAGCACACAAAGGCAGCTTGGAGTATGTCTGTTATTAATTTC
ACAGGTAGTTCTGGTCCATTGGTGAAAGTTTGCGGCTTGCAGAGCACAGAGGCCGCAGAATGTGCTCTAG
ATTCCGATGCTGACTTGCTGGGTATTATATGTGTGCCCAATAGAAAGAGAACAATTGACCCGGTTATTGC
AAGGAAAATTTCAAGTCTTGTAAAAGCATATAAAAATAGTTCAGGCACTCCGAAATACTTGGTTGGCGTG
TTTCGTAATCAACCTAAGGAGGATGTTTTGGCTCTGGTCAATGATTACGGCATTGATATCGTCCAACTGC
ATGGAGATGAGTCGTGGCAAGAATACCAAGAGTTCCTCGGTTTGCCAGTTATTAAAAGACTCGTATTTCC
AAAAGACTGCAACATACTACTCAGTGCAGCTTCACAGAAACCTCATTCGTTTATTCCCTTGTTTGATTCA
GAAGCAGGTGGGACAGGTGAACTTTTGGATTGGAACTCGATTTCTGACTGGGTTGGAAGGCAAGAGAGCC
CCGAAAGCTTACATTTTATGTTAGCTGGTGGACTGACGCCAGAAAATGTTGGTGATGCGCTTAGATTAAA
TGGCGTTATTGGTGTTGATGTAAGCGGAGGTGTGGAGACAAATGGTGTAAAAGACTCTAACAAAATAGCA
AATTTCGTCAAAAATGCTAAGAAATAGGTTATTACTGAGTAGTATTTATTTAAGTATTGTTTGTGCACTT
GCCGATCTATGCGGTGTGAAATACCGCACAGATGCGTAAGGAGAAAATACCGCATCAGGAAATTGTAAGC
GTTAATATTTTGTTAAAATTCGCGTTAAATTTTTGTTAAATCAGCTCATTTTTTAACCAATAGGCCGAAA
TCGGCAAAATCCCTTATAAATCAAAAGAATAGACCGAGATAGGGT
[37 nt withheld, positions 1376-1412]
AAAGAACGTGGACTCCAACGTCAAAGG
[49 nt withheld, positions 1440-1488]
T
[91 nt withheld, positions 1490-1580]
G
[124 nt withheld, positions 1582-1705]
CCATTCGCCATTCAGGCTGCGCAACTGTTGGGAAGGGCGATCGGTGCGGGCCTCTTCGCTATTACGCCAG
CTGAATTGGAGCGACCTCATGCTATACCTGAGAAAGCAACCTGACCTACAGGAAAGAGTTACTCAAGAAT
AAGAATTTTCGTTTTAAAACCTAAGAGTCACTTTAAAATTTGTATACACTTATTTTTTTTATAACTTATT
TAATAATAAAAATCATAAATCATAAGAAATTCGCTTATTTAGAAGTGTCAACAACGTATCTACCAACGAT
TTGACCCTTTTCCATCTTTTCGTAAATTTCTGGCAAGGTAGACAAGCCGACAACCTTGATTGGAGACTTG
ACCAAACCTCTGGCGAAGAATTGTTAATTAAGAGCTCGAATGCGTGCGATGAGCCCCATTATCTTAGCCT
AAAAAAACCTTCTCTTTGGAACTTTCAGTAATACGCTTAACTGCTCATTGCTATATTGAAGTACGGATTA
GAAGCCGCCGAGCGGGCGACAGCCCTCCGACGGAAGACTCTCCTCCGTGCGTCCTGGTCTTCACCGGTCG
CGTTCCTGAAACGCAGATGTGCCTCGCGCCGCACTGCTCCGAACAATAAAGATTCTACAATACTAGCTTT
TATGGTTATGAAGAGGAAAAATTGGCAGTAACCTGGCCCCACAAACCTTCAAATCAACGAATCAAATTAA
CAACCATAGGATAATAATGCGATTAGTTTTTTAGCCTTATTTCTGGGGTAATTAATCAGCGAAGCGATGA
TTTTTGATCTATTAACAGATATATAAATGCAAAAGCTGCATAACCACTTTAACTAATACTTTCAACATTT
TCGGTTTGTATTACTTCTTATTCAAATGTCATAAAAGTATCAACAAAAAATTGTTAATATACCTCTATAC
TTTAACGTCAAGGAGAAAAAACTATAATCTGTCATAAAACAATGCCCAAGAAGAAGAGGAAGGTGAACAC
GATTAACATCGCTAAGAACGACTTGTCTGACATCGAACTGGCTGCTATCCCGTTCAACACTCTGGCTGAC
CATTACGGTGAGCGTTTAGCTCGCGAACAGTTGGCCCTTGAGCATGAGTCTTACGAGATGGGTGAAGCAC
GCTTCCGCAAGATGTTTGAGCGTCAACTTAAAGCTGGTGAGGTTGCGGATAACGCTGCCGCCAAGCCTCT
CATCACTACCCTACTCCCTAAGATGATTGCACGCATCAACGACTGGTTTGAGGAAGTGAAAGCTAAGCGC
GGCAAGCGCCCGACAGCCTTCCAGTTCCTGCAAGAAATCAAGCCGGAAGCCGTAGCGTACATCACCATTA
AGACCACTCTGGCTTGCCTAACCAGTGCTGACAATACAACCGTTCAGGCTGTAGCAAGCGCAATCGGTCG
GGCCATTGAGGACGAGGCTCGCTTCGGTCGTATCCGTGACCTTGAAGCTAAGCACTTCAAGAAAAACGTT
GAGGAACAACTCAACAAGCGCGTAGGGCACGTCTACAAGAAAGCATTTATGCAAGTTGTCGAGGCTGACA
TGCTCTCTAAGGGTCTACTCGGTGGCGAGGCGTGGTCTTCGTGGCATAAGGAAGACTCTATTCATGTAGG
AGTACGCTGCATCGAGATGCTCATTGAGTCAACCGGAATGGTTAGCTTACACCGCCAAAATGCTGGCGTA
GTAGGTCAAGACTCTGAGACTATCGAACTCGCACCTGAATACGCTGAGGCTATCGCAACCCGTGCAGGTG
CGCTGGCTGGCATCTCTCCGATGTTCCAACCTTGCGTAGTTCCTCCTAAGCCGTGGACTGGCATTACTGG
TGGTGGCTATTGGGCTAACGGTCGTCGTCCTCTGGCGCTGGTGCGTACTCACAGTAAGAAAGCACTGATG
CGCTACGAAGACGTTTACATGCCTGAGGTGTACAAAGCGATTAACATTGCGCAAAACACCGCATGGAAAA
TCAACAAGAAAGTCCTAGCGGTCGCCAACGTAATCACCAAGTGGAAGCATTGTCCGGTCGAGGACATCCC
TGCGATTGAGCGTGAAGAACTCCCGATGAAACCGGAAGACATCGACATGAATCCTGAGGCTCTCACCGCG
TGGAAACGTGCTGCCGCTGCTGTGTACCGCAAGGACAAGGCTCGCAAGTCTCGCCGTATCAGCCTTGAGT
TCATGCTTGAGCAAGCCAATAAGTTTGCTAACCATAAGGCCATCTGGTTCCCTTACAACATGGACTGGCG
CGGTCGTGTTTACGCTGTGTCAATGTTCAACCCGCAAGGTAACGATATGACCAAAGGACTGCTTACGCTG
GCGAAAGGTAAACCAATCGGTAAGGAAGGTTACTACTGGCTGAAAATCCACGGTGCAAACTGTGCGGGTG
TCGATAAGGTTCCGTTCCCTGAGCGCATCAAGTTCATTGAGGAAAACCACGAGAACATCATGGCTTGCGC
TAAGTCTCCACTGGAGAACACTTGGTGGGCTGAGCAAGATTCTCCGTTCTGCTTCCTTGCGTTCTGCTTT
GAGTACGCTGGGGTACAGCACCACGGCCTGAGCTATAACTGCTCCCTTCCGCTGGCGTTTGACGGGTCTT
GCTCTGGCATCCAGCACTTCTCCGCGATGCTCCGAGATGAGGTAGGTGGTCGCGCGGTTAACTTGCTTCC
TAGTGAAACCGTTCAGGACATCTACGGGATTGTTGCTAAGAAAGTCAACGAGATTCTACAAGCAGACGCA
ATCAATGGGACCGATAACGAAGTAGTTACCGTGACCGATGAGAACACTGGTGAAATCTCTGAGAAAGTCA
AGCTGGGCGCTAAGGCACTGGCTGGTCAATGGCTGGCTTACGGTGTTACTCGCAGTGTGACTAAGCGTTC
AGTCATGACGCTGGCTTACGGGTCCAAAGAGTTCGGCTTCCGTCAACAAGTGCTGGAAGATACCATTCAG
CCAGCTATTGATTCCGGCAAGGGTCTGATGTTCACTCAGCCGAATCAGGCTGCTGGATACATGGCTAAGC
TGATTTGGGAATCTGTGAGCGTGACGGTGGTAGCTGCGGTTGAAGCAATGAACTGGCTTAAGTCTGCTGC
TAAGCTGCTGGCTGCTGAGGTCAAAGATAAGAAGACTGGAGAGATTCTTCGCAAGCGTTGCGCTGTGCAT
TGGGTAACTCCTGATGGTTTCCCTGTGTGGCAGGAATACAAGAAGCCTATTCAGACGCGCTTGAACCTGA
TGTTCCTCGGTCAGTTCCGCTTACAGCCTACCATTAACACCAACAAAGATAGCGAGATTGATGCACACAA
ACAGGAGTCTGGTATCGCTCCTAACTTTGTACACAGCCAAGACGGTAGCCACCTTCGTAAGACTGTAGTG
TGGGCACACGAGAAGTACGGAATCGAATCTTTTGCACTGATTCACGACTCCTTCGGTACCATTCCGGCTG
ACGCTGCGAACCTGTTCAAAGCAGTGCGCGAAACTATGGTTGACACATATGAGTCTTGTGATGTACTGGC
TGATTTCTACGACCAGTTCGCTGACCAGTTGCACGAGTCTCAATTGGACAAAATGCCAGCACTTCCGGCT
AAAGGTAACTTGAACCTCCGTGACATCTTAGAGTCGGACTTCGCGTTCGCGTAAATCGCGTGCATTCCTC
GAGTAAGCTTGGTACCGCGGCTAGCTAAGATCCGCTCTAACCGAAAAGGAAGGAGTTAGACAACCTGAAG
TCTAGGTCCCTATTTATTTTTTTATAGTTATGTTAGTATTAAGAACGTTATTTATATTTCAAATTTTTCT
TTTTTTTCTGTACAGACGCGTGTACGCATGTAACATTATACTGAAAACCTTGCTTGAGAAGGTTTTGGGA
CGCTCGAAGATCCAGCTGCATTAATGAATCGGCCAACGCGCGGGGAGAGGCGGTTTGCGTATTGGGCGCT
CTTCCGCTTCCTCGCTCACTGACTCGCTGCGCTCGGTCGTTCGGCTGCGGCGAGCGGTATCAGCTCACTC
AAAGGCGGTAATACGGTTATCCACAGAATCAGGGGATAACGCAGGAAAGAACATGTGAGCAAAAGGCCAG
CAAAAGGCCAGGAACCGTAAAAAGGCCGCGTTGCTGGCGTTTTTCCATAGGCTCCGCCCCCCTGACGAGC
ATCACAAAAATCGACGCTCAAGTCAGAGGTGGCGAAACCCGACAGGACTATAAAGATACCAGGCGTTTCC
CCCTGGAAGCTCCCTCGTGCGCTCTCCTGTTCCGACCCTGCCGCTTACCGGATACCTGTCCGCCTTTCTC
CCTTCGGGAAGCGTGGCGCTTTCTCATAGCTCACGCTGTAGGTATCTCAGTTCGGTGTAGGTCGTTCGCT
CCAAGCTGGGCTGTGTGCACGAACCCCCCGTTCAGCCCGACCGCTGCGCCTTATCCGGTAACTATCGTCT
TGAGTCCAACCCGGTAAGACACGACTTATCGCCACTGGCAGCAGCCACTGGTAACAGGATTAGCAGAGCG
AGGTATGTAGGCGGTGCTACAGAGTTCTTGAAGTGGTGGCCTAACTACGGCTACACTAGAAGAACAGTAT
TTGGTATCTGCGCTCTGCTGAAGCCAGTTACCTTCGGAAAAAGAGTTGGTAGCTCTTGATCCGGCAAACA
AACCACCGCTGGTAGCGGTGGTTTTTTTGTTTGCAAGCAGCAGATTACGCGCAGAAAAAAAGGATCTCAA
GAAGATCCTTTGATCTTTTCTACGGGGTCTGACGCTCAGTGGAACGAAAACTCACGTTAAGGGATTTTGG
TCATGAGATTATCAAAAAGGATCTTCACCTAGATCCTTTTAAATTAAAAATGAAGTTTTAAATCAATCTA
AAGTATATATGAGTAAACTTGGTCTGACAGTTACCAATGCTTAATCAGTGAGGCACCTATCTCAGCGATC
TGTCTATTTCGTTCATCCATAGTTGCCTGACTCCCCGTCGTGTAGATAACTACGATACGGGAGGGCTTAC
CATCTGGCCCCAGTGCTGCAATGATACCGCGAGACCCACGCTCACCGGCTCCAGATTTATCAGCAATAAA
CCAGCCAGCCGGAAGGGCCGAGCGCAGAAGTGGTCCTGCAACTTTATCCGCCTCCATCCAGTCTATTAAT
TGTTGCCGGGAAGCTAGAGTAAGTAGTTCGCCAGTTAATAGTTTGCGCAACGTTGTTGCCATTGCTACAG
GCATCGTGGTGTCACGCTCGTCGTTTGGTATGGCTTCATTCAGCTCCGGTTCCCAACGATCAAGGCGAGT
TACATGATCCCCCATGTTGTGCAAAAAAGCGGTTAGCTCCTTCGGTCCTCCGATCGTTGTCAGAAGTAAG
TTGGCCGCAGTGTTATCACTCATGGTTATGGCAGCACTGCATAATTCTCTTACTGTCATGCCATCCGTAA
GATGCTTTTCTGTGACTGGTGAGTACTCAACCAAGTCATTCTGAGAATAGTGTATGCGGCGACCGAGTTG
CTCTTGCCCGGCGTCAATACGGGATAATACCGCGCCACATAGCAGAACTTTAAAAGTGCTCATCATTGGA
AAACGTTCTTCGGGGCGAAAACTCTCAAGGATCTTACCGCTGTTGAGATCCAGTTCGATGTAACCCACTC
GTGCACCCAACTGATCTTCAGCATCTTTTACTTTCACCAGCGTTTCTGGGTGAGCAAAAACAGGAAGGCA
AAATGCCGCAAAAAAGGGAATAAGGGCGACACGGAAATGTTGAATACTCATACTCTTCCTTTTTCAATAT
TATTGAAGCATTTATCAGGGTTATTGTCTCATGAGCGGATACATATTTGAATGTATTTAGAAAAATAAAC
AAATAGGGGTTCCGCGCACATTTCCCCGAAAAGTGCCACCTGAACGAAGCATCTGTGCTTCATTTTGTAG
AACAAAAATGCAACGCGAGAGCGCTAATTTTTCAAACAAAGAATCTGAGCTGCATTTTTACAGAACAGAA
ATGCAACGCGAAAGCGCTATTTTACCAACGAAGAATCTGTGCTTCATTTTTGTAAAACAAAAATGCAACG
CGAGAGCGCTAATTTTTCAAACAAAGAATCTGAGCTGCATTTTTACAGAACAGAAATGCAACGCGAGAGC
GCTATTTTACCAACAAAGAATCTATACTTCTTTTTTGTTCTACAAAAATGCATCCCGAGAGCGCTATTTT
TCTAACAAAGCATCTTAGATTACTTTTTTTCTCCTTTGTGCGCTCTATAATGCAGTCTCTTGATAACTTT
TTGCACTGTAGGTCCGTTAAGGTTAGAAGAAGGCTACTTTGGTGTCTATTTTCTCTTCCATAAAAAAAGC
CTGACTCCACTTCCCGCGTTTACTGATTACTAGCGAAGCTGCGGGTGCATTTTTTCAAGATAAAGGCATC
CCCGATTATATTCTATACCGATGTGGATTGCGCATACTTTGTGAACAGAAAGTGATAGCGTTGATGATTC
TTCATTGGTCAGAAAATTATGAACGGTTTCTTCTATTTTGTCTCTATATACTACGTATAGGAAATGTTTA
CATTTTCGTATTGTTTTCGATTCACTCTATGAATAGTTCTTACTACAATTTTTTTGTCTAAAGAGTAATA
CTAGAGATAAACATAAAAAATGTAGAGGTCGAGTTTAGATGCAAGTTCAAGGAGCGAAAGGTGGATGGGT
AGGTTATATAGGGATATAGCACAGAGATATATAGCAAAGAGATACTTTTGAGCAATGTTTGTGGAAGCGG
TATTCGCAATATTTTAGTAGCTCGTTACAGTCCGGTGCGTTTTTGGTTTTTTGAAAGTGCGTCTTCAGAG
CGCTTTTGGTTTTCAAAAGCGCTCTGAAGTTCCTATACTTTCTAGAGAATAGGAACTTCGGAATAGGAAC
TTCAAAGCGTTTCCGAAAACGAGCGCTTCCGAAAATGCAACGCGAGCTGCGCACATACAGCTCACTGTTC
ACGTCGCACCTATATCTGCGTGTTGCCTGTATATATATATACATGAGAAGAACGGCATAGTGCGTGTTTA
TGCTTAAATGCGTACTTATATGCGTCTATTTATGTAGGATGAAAGGTAGTCTAGTACCTCCTGTGATATT
ATCCCATTCCATGCGGGGTATCGTATGCTTCCTTCAGCACTACCCTTTAGCTGTTCTATATGCTGCCACT
CCTCAATTGGATTAGTCTCATCCTTCAATGCTATCATTTCCTTTGATATTGGATCATACTAAGAAACCAT
TATTATCATGACATTAACCTATAAAAATAGGCGTATCACGAGGCCCTTTCGTC
